Addgene plasmid #222351: pJMP3665
Purpose: (Empty Backbone) Expression vector with PabstBR promoter, hygR marker, and replicates in A. baumannii and E. coli; empty vector plasmid with MCS for cloning - we recommend NcoI/BamHI.
Depositing lab: Jason Peters. Depositing organization: University of Wisconsin, Madison. Publication: Modular, inducible, and titratable expression systems for Escherichia coli and Acinetobacter baumannii. Bacon EE, Tran JS, Nadig N, Peters JM. Microbiol Spectr. 2024 Nov 5;12(11):e0130624. doi: 10.1128/spectrum.01306-24. Epub 2024 Sep 20. PubMed 39302127.
Backbone
  Vector backbone: p15A and pWH1266
  Vector type: Bacterial Expression
Growth in bacteria
  Bacterial resistance: Hygromycin, 200 μg/mL
  Growth temperature: 37°C
  Growth strain: DH5alpha
  Copy number: Unknown
Gene/Insert
  Gene/Insert name: None
Terms and licenses: Academic/Nonprofit Terms; Industry Terms: Not Available to Industry
Depositor comments: Shuttle vector that replicates in A. baumannii and E. coli; replicates in common cloning strains such as DH10B.
How to cite: pJMP3665 was a gift from Jason Peters (Addgene plasmid # 222351 ; http://n2t.net/addgene:222351 ; RRID:Addgene_222351)
