[The description below was written by a language model from this plasmid's Addgene catalogue record and pLannotate feature annotations shown in this document.]
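Description:
pJMP3665 is an empty bacterial expression shuttle vector designed to replicate in both Escherichia coli and Acinetobacter baumannii. According to the catalogue entry, its backbone combines the p15A origin, a medium-copy E. coli replicon compatible with ColE1-type plasmids, with replication functions from pWH1266, which support maintenance in A. baumannii. The feature table of the 5,920 nt sequence annotates the p15A origin but not the pWH1266-derived region, which presumably lies in the unannotated stretch of the plasmid. Selection relies on a hygromycin phosphotransferase gene (hyg, of Streptomyces hygroscopicus origin), which spans the numbering origin of the sequence record. An incP oriT with an adjacent traJ fragment is also present, so the plasmid should be mobilisable by conjugation from a donor that supplies the RP4/RK2 transfer functions.

The expression cassette is driven by the PabstBR promoter named in the record. The annotation software does not recognise it as such and only picks up short fragments resembling PLtetO-1 and tet promoters just upstream of the cloning site. A lacI repressor gene under the stronger lacIq promoter is carried on the plasmid, consistent with IPTG-inducible, titratable control. Downstream of the promoter sits a pUC18/19-type multiple cloning site, for which the depositors recommend NcoI/BamHI, followed by a 5S rRNA segment and the rrnB T1 and T2 terminators, which stop transcription out of the cassette. A small chloramphenicol acetyltransferase fragment and an integron Pc promoter hit appear to be non-functional remnants. No insert is present, and the vector is intended as a cloning backbone or empty-vector control for regulated gene expression in E. coli and A. baumannii.
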