Features (pLannotate 1.2.2; 15 found; start..end, strand, type, name):
    841..869     -  promoter       Pc promoter: intI1 (promoter lies within the coding sequence); class 1 integron promoter
    907..939     +  CDS            CmR (fragment): chloramphenicol acetyltransferase; cat; confers resistance to chloramphenicol
    985..1012    -  terminator     rrnB T2 terminator: transcription terminator T2 from the E. coli rrnB gene
   1104..1190    -  terminator     rrnB T1 terminator: Escherichia coli rrnB; transcription terminator T1 from the E. coli rrnB gene
   1192..1307    -  ncRNA          5S rRNA: Accession: RF00001 - 5S ribosomal RNA
   1393..1449    -  misc_feature   MCS: pUC18/19 multiple cloning site
   1470..1490    -  promoter       PLtetO-1 promoter (fragment): modified phage lambda PL promoter with tet operator sites (Lutz and Bujard, 1997)
   1537..1614    +  CDS            yciV (fragment): RNAAM_ECOLI - Also known as trpH From Escherichia coli (strain K12).
   1610..1627    -  promoter       tet promoter (fragment): E. coli promoter for tetracycline efflux protein gene
   1669..2751    -  CDS            lacI: lac repressor; lacI; The lac repressor binds to the lac operator to inhibit transcription in E. coli. This inhibition can be relieved by adding lactose or isopropyl-β-D-thiogalactopyranoside (IPTG).
   2752..2829    -  promoter       lacIq promoter: lacI (mutant); In the lacIq allele, a single base change in the promoter boosts expression of the lacI gene about 10-fold.
   2915..3460    -  rep_origin     p15A ori: Plasmids containing the medium-copy-number p15A origin of replication can be propagated in E. coli cells that contain a second plasmid with the ColE1 origin.
   3503..3810    -  CDS            traJ (fragment): oriT-recognizing protein; traJ
   3843..3952    -  oriT           oriT: incP origin of transfer
   5577..652     -  CDS            hyg (across the origin): KHYB_STRHY - Experimental evidence at protein level: Swiss-Prot protein existence level 1. The aminoglycoside phosphotransferases achieve inactivation of their antibiotic substrates by phosphorylation. From Streptomyces hygroscopicus.
>Addgene plasmid #222351 | pJMP3665 | addgene full sequence | sequence record 439073 | Addgene NGS Result
GCGGTTCGCGACCTGCCAGCAGGGTATCAACATCCGGCAGCCAATCTTCCAGACGGTCCAGCAGACGCGG
ACTCAGATAACCCCAACCACGATGATCTTCAACGGTTGCGGCACGACGTTCACGCAGCAGTTCCGGAAAA
ACTTCGCTATGCGGTGTCAGAACGGTATTACCGGTCAGCGGAACACGATGCAGACGACCCAGAACACGTC
CCAGTTCACGTGCCAGTGCCAGCAGTGCATTACGATCGGTGGTGCCATCCATTGCGCTACGCCAGGTGGT
GCCGGTCATACGGCTCATAACCAGATACGGCCACGGCCATGCACCTGTACCAGGACGCAGTTCACCACGA
CCTAACAGACGAGGAACCGGAACCGGTGCATCTGCCAGAACTGCATAGGCTTCGCTTTCGCTTGCCAGGC
TTTCCGGACCACACCAATGTTCACCAAACAGTTTAATAACAGGATCAGGTTCACCAACCAGAACCGGATT
GGTGCTTTCACCCGGAACACGCAGAACAGGCGGAACCGGCAGACCCAGTTCTTCCAGTGCACGACGTGCC
AGCGGTTCCCAAAATTCTTGATCATTGCGCAGGCTTGCATAGCTATCATCACTATCAATACGATCCAGCA
GCAGCAGGCTTTCTTGGGTCATCGTTGCTGCTCCATAACATCAAACATCGACCCACGGCGTAACGCGCTT
GCTGCTTGGATGCCCGAGGCATAGACTGTACGAAAAAACAGTCATAACAAGCCATGAAAACCGCCACTGC
GCCGTTACCACCGCTGCGTTCGGTCAAGGTTCTGGACCAGTTGCGTGAGCGCATACGCTACTTGCATTAC
AGTTTACGAACCGAACAGGCTTATGTCAACTGGGTTCGTGCCTTCATCCGTTTCCACGGTGTGCGTCCAT
GAGCAAATATTATACGCAAGGCGACAAGGCTCGAGAGTTCAACAGACAGCCTTCGTTCTTATGGCCGTTC
AGGAAAAAGGCCATCCGTCAGGATGGCCTTCTGCTTAATTTGATGCCTGGCAGTTTATGGCGGGCGTCCT
GCCCGCCACCCTCCGGGCCGTTGCTTCGCAACGTTCAAATCCGCTCCCGGCGGATTTGTCCTACTCAGGA
GAGCGTTCACCGACAAACAACAGATAAAACGAAAGGCCCAGTCTTTCGACTGAGCCTTTCGTTTTATTTG
ATGCCTGGCAGTTCCCTACTCTCGCATGGGGAGACCCCACACTACCATCGGCGCTACGGCGTTTCACTTC
TGAGTTCGGCATGGGGTCAGGTGGGACCACCGCGCTACTGCCGCCAGGCAAATTCTGTTTTATCAGACCG
CTTCTGCGTTCTGATTTAATCTGTATCAGGCTGAAAATCTTCTCTCATCCGCCAAAACAGCCAAGCTTGC
ATGCCTGCAGGTCGACTCTAGAGGATCCCCGGGTACCGAGCTCGAATTCCATGGTCTGTTTCCTGTGTGC
TGCTGATGTGCTCAGTATCTTGTTATCCGCTCACATTGTCAATATTTTATCTGATTAATGAGACGTCTTT
ACGACCTGCACAGCCATACCACAGCTTCCGATGGCTGCCTGACGCCAGAAGCATTGGTGCACCGTGCAGT
CGATGATAAGCTGTCAAACCAGATCAATTCGCGCTAACTTACATTAATTGCGTTGCGCTCACTGCCCGCT
TTCCAGTCGGGAAACCTGTCGTGCCAGCTGCATTAATGAATCGGCCAACGCGCGGGGAGAGGCGGTTTGC
GTATTGGGCGCCAGGGTGGTTTTTCTTTTCACCAGTGAGACGGGCAACAGCTGATTGCCCTTCACCGCCT
GGCCCTGAGAGAGTTGCAGCAAGCGGTCCACGCTGGTTTGCCCCAGCAGGCGAAAATCCTGTTTGATGGT
GGTTAACGGCGGGATATAACATGAGCTGTCTTCGGTATCGTCGTATCCCACTACCGAGATATCCGCACCA
ACGCGCAGCCCGGACTCGGTAATGGCGCGCATTGCGCCCAGCGCCATCTGATCGTTGGCAACCAGCATCG
CAGTGGGAACGATGCCCTCATTCAGCATTTGCATGGTTTGTTGAAAACCGGACATGGCACTCCAGTCGCC
TTCCCGTTCCGCTATCGGCTGAATTTGATTGCGAGTGAGATATTTATGCCAGCCAGCCAGACGCAGACGC
GCCGAGACAGAACTTAATGGGCCCGCTAACAGCGCGATTTGCTGGTGACCCAATGCGACCAGATGCTCCA
CGCCCAGTCGCGTACCGTCTTCATGGGAGAAAATAATACTGTTGATGGGTGTCTGGTCAGAGACATCAAG
AAATAACGCCGGAACATTAGTGCAGGCAGCTTCCACAGCAATGGCATCCTGGTCATCCAGCGGATAGTTA
ATGATCAGCCCACTGACGCGTTGCGCGAGAAGATTGTGCACCGCCGCTTTACAGGCTTCGACGCCGCTTC
GTTCTACCATCGACACCACCACGCTGGCACCCAGTTGATCGGCGCGAGATTTAATCGCCGCGACAATTTG
CGACGGCGCGTGCAGGGCCAGACTGGAGGTGGCAACGCCAATCAGCAACGACTGTTTGCCCGCCAGTTGT
TGTGCCACGCGGTTGGGAATGTAATTCAGCTCCGCCATCGCCGCTTCCACTTTTTCCCGCGTTTTCGCAG
AAACGTGGCTGGCCTGGTTCACCACGCGGGAAACGGTCTGATAAGAGACACCGGCATACTCTGCGACATC
GTATAACGTTACTGGTTTCACATTCACCACCCTGAATTGACTCTCTTCCGGGCGCTATCATGCCATACCG
CGAAAGGTTTTGCACCATTCGATGGTGTCAACGTAAATGCATGCCGCTTCGCCTTCCGTTTGGGCCTAGA
ATTCCGGTTTAACAGGGAAGTGAGAGGGCCGCGGCAAAGCCGTTTTTCCATAGGCTCCGCCCCCCTGACA
AGCATCACGAAATCTGACGCTCAAATCAGTGGTGGCGAAACCCGACAGGACTATAAAGATACCAGGCGTT
TCCCCCTGGCGGCTCCCTCGTGCGCTCTCCTGTTCCTGCCTTTCGGTTTACCGGTGTCATTCCGCTGTTA
TGGCCGCGTTTGTCTCATTCCACGCCTGACACTCAGTTCCGGGTAGGCAGTTCGCTCCAAGCTGGACTGT
ATGCACGAACCCCCCGTTCAGTCCGACCGCTGCGCCTTATCCGGTAACTATCGTCTTGAGTCCAACCCGG
AAAGACATGCAAAAGCACCACTGGCAGCAGCCACTGGTAATTGATTTAGAGGAGTTAGTCTTGAAGTCAT
GCGCCGGTTAAGGCTAAACTGAAAGGACAAGTTTTGGTGACTGCGCTCCTCCAAGCCAGTTACCTCGGTT
CAAAGAGTTGGTAGCTCAGAGAACCTTCGAAAAACCGCCCTGCAAGGCGGTTTTTTCGTTTTCAGAGCAA
GAGATTACGCGCAGACCAAAACGATCTCAAGAAGATCATCTTATTAATCAGATAAAATATTTCTAGCTAG
AGTCGATCTTCGCCAGCAGGGCGAGGATCGTGGCATCACCGAACCGCGCCGTGCGCGGGTCGTCGGTGAG
CCAGAGTTTCAGCAGGCCGCCCAGGCGGCCCAGGTCGCCATTGATGCGGGCCAGCTCGCGGACGTGCTCA
TAGTCCACGACGCCCGTGATTTTGTAGCCCTGGCCGACGGCCAGCAGGTAGGCCGACAGGCTCATGCCGG
CCGCCGCCGCCTTTTCCTCAATCGCTCTTCGTTCGTCTGGAAGGCAGTACACCTTGATAGGTGGGCTGCC
CTTCCTGGTTGGCTTGGTTTCATCAGCCATCCGCTTGCCCTCATCTGTTACGCCGGCGGTAGCCGGCCAG
CCTCGCAGAGCAGGATTCCCGTTGAGCACCGCCAGGTGCGAATAAGGGACAGTGAAGAAGGAACACCCGC
TCGCGGGTGGGCCTACTTCACCTATCCTGCCCGGCTGACGCCGTTGGATACACCAAGGAAAGTCTACACG
AACCCTTTGGCAAAATCCTGTATATCGTGCGAAAAAGGATGGATATACCGAAAAAATCGCTATAATGACC
CCGAAGCAGGGTTATGCAGCGGAAAAGCGCTGCTTCCCTGCTGTTTTGTGCGCGCCTGAGGACATAAGGG
CTGCAAGCCAAGATCGTAGAAATATCTATGATTATCTTGAAGAACGCAACCCTATAGCAGCTATTGAAAT
TGATGATTTAATTGAAGAAAAGACAGATTTACTTGTTGATAATCGACTGATGGGGCGCACAGGCAGACAG
AAAGATACTAGGGAGTTAGTGATACATCCGCATTATGTGGTTGTATATGACATCACTGATATAATACGGA
TACTCAGAGTGCTACACACATCGCAGGAGTGGTCATGACTTACTCATGTACTTTGGATTATTTAGTGTTA
TAAAATCCTGATTTATAAATTTTTTTTGTTAAAAAAGATAAAAGCCCCTTGCAATTGCTTGGGGCTTTAC
CGTAATTTATGGGGTACAGATCTTCGATACTGACATATCGGCAATCGAAAGCATTAAGGTTTGACGACCG
CTAATGATTTCACCACAGGGGCTTAATGTACCTGTCTTAAATTCTAAGGTTTTAACTCGCTTTGTCAAGC
ATAGACCCCAAAAATTTAGCCAATGTCTGTAACTCAATCTGTCCATGTGTGGGTGATGAGGTACAGTGAC
GCTAGCACACATCGGAAAAACGCTATTACTAGGGGAACTGAACAGAGTAGCGGACGCAATGAGTAGTCAT
TTAATTGGCGGTTATGAGCGTGTTCAGGCGGTGCTATCAATCGTAATCATAACAGTGGCAGCTTGATACA
GTGATGTCATCCCTGATGCGAAAGCGACCGACCGACGGTACATCGAATGGGAATACTTTAGGGTGATTTT
TAAGAATCGCTCTAGGGTGAGTATTTCCCATTCAGCTCTGCTCCCTCCCTCTGGTACTTTAATCAAAAGC
ACTACTAAACATATGTTTTTAAATAAAAAATATTGATATAGAGATAATATTAGTAAGAATAATTAAACAA
TTGAATATAGATAAATCATTGTTAAATAAAGATTAATTATTAAAATGAATGCATACTTATATATAAATCA
ATGATTTAAAATATTTGATAAAGAAAACTTTTCAAAAAAAATATAATTGAGATTGTGTCATTTCGGTCAA
TTCTTAATATGTTCCACGCAAGTTTTAGCTATGGTGCTAAACAGAAATTTGCTGAAAAAGAACTTTTCAC
TGAACTGGTTAAAATGTAAGCAGCCTGAGAGCCGCCAAAAATTTTAAAAACAAACCGCCTTAATCATCTT
CAAAAAATACCTCTAAAACCTCACCATTTGCGTTTTAAGACCCATATTTCATCCTGCCCTTATGTTCCCA
TGCTGATAGCTATAAAGTGTCTGTAATCGCTTCCTATGACGTTCTAGGCTGTTGATAACTTTTGGAACAA
CGCAAAATGTTAAAATCCTGCTGTGATAATGTCAACGGACTAGTCCAGAAACCGCAGTACATCGGAGCGC
TTTTGAAGCTGATGCTCGAGATCTCGGCTTGAACGAATTGTTATTATGCACCCGGTGCGGTATCAGGCGG
ACCCCACAGAAACTGTGCTAATTCTTCCGGATCGGTAAAACCGCTCAGATCCAGCGGTGTTTCTTCAAAC
ACTTCAAAATCATGCAGAAAGGTAAAGGCCAGCAGTTCACGGGCAAAATCTTCGGTACGTTTCCACTGTG
CACCATCCAGCAGGGCTGCCAGAATTTCACGATCACCACGAAATGCATTCAGATGCAGCTGAACCAGGCT
ATAACGGCTATCACCGGCATAAACATCGGTGAAATCAACAATACCGGTAACTTCGGTTGCTGCCAGATCA
ACAAAAATGTTGGTGCCATGCAGATCACCATGAACAAAAC
